Addgene plasmid #48572: pFUSB4_TATA
Depositing lab: Stephen Ekker. Depositing organization: Mayo Foundation for Medical Education and Research. Publication: High Efficiency In Vivo Genome Engineering with a Simplified 15-RVD GoldyTALEN Design. Ma AC, Lee HB, Clark KJ, Ekker SC. PLoS One. 2013 May 29;8(5):e65259. doi: 10.1371/journal.pone.0065259. Print 2013. PubMed 23734242.
Backbone
  Vector backbone: pFUS_B4
  Vector type: Mammalian Expression, TALEN
Growth in bacteria
  Bacterial resistance: Spectinomycin, 50 μg/mL
  Growth temperature: 37°C
  Growth strain: Top10
  Copy number: Unknown
Gene/Insert
  Gene/Insert name: RVD sequence: NG NI NG NI
  Species: Synthetic
  Cloning method: Unknown
  Sequencing primers: 5′ ttgatgcctggcagttccct; 3′ cgaaccgaacaggcttatgt
Terms and licenses: Academic/Nonprofit Terms; Industry Terms: Not Available to Industry
Depositor comments: Plasmid was created using Golden Gate cloning.
How to cite: pFUSB4_TATA was a gift from Stephen Ekker (Addgene plasmid # 48572 ; http://n2t.net/addgene:48572 ; RRID:Addgene_48572)
