[The description below was written by a language model from this plasmid's Addgene catalogue record and pLannotate feature annotations shown in this document.]
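Description:
pFUSB4_TATA is a small (about 2.9 kb) bacterial intermediate plasmid for Golden Gate assembly of TAL effector nucleases, built on the pFUS_B4 array vector. It carries a pre-assembled synthetic block of four TALE repeat modules with the repeat-variable diresidues NG, NI, NG and NI. Under the standard TALE code these specify the bases T, A, T and A, hence the name. Although the catalogue lists the vector type as mammalian expression/TALEN, the feature table shows no eukaryotic promoter, nuclease domain or polyadenylation signal. The plasmid therefore appears to be a cloning intermediate rather than an expression construct in its own right.

The plasmid replicates in E. coli from a high-copy ColE1/pUC-type origin. Selection is with spectinomycin through the aadA aminoglycoside adenylyltransferase gene (SmR). Short fragments of a class 1 integron Pc promoter and a gentamicin acetyltransferase gene lie upstream of aadA and are probably remnants of the integron cassette the marker came from. Only small fragments of lacZα and lacI remain, which fits replacement of the backbone's lacZα screening cassette by the repeat array during Golden Gate cloning. The rrnB T1 and T2 terminators are also annotated. The automated annotation did not label the RVD repeat array itself, so its exact position is not given in the table.

The associated work describes a simplified 15-RVD GoldyTALEN design for in vivo genome engineering. In that context, pre-made four-repeat pFUS_B4 plasmids such as this one likely serve as library components, to be combined with other repeat arrays and a final TALEN backbone in a second Golden Gate step. The record does not spell out this workflow.
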