Features (pLannotate 1.2.2; 8 found; start..end, strand, type, name):
      3..39      -  CDS            lacZα (fragment): LacZα fragment of β-galactosidase; lacZ fragment
    596..619     +  promoter       Pc promoter (fragment): intI1 (promoter lies within the coding sequence); class 1 integron promoter
    795..851     +  CDS            GmR (fragment): gentamycin acetyltransferase; aacC1; confers resistance to gentamycin
    858..1649    +  CDS            SmR: aminoglycoside adenylyltransferase (Murphy, 1985); aadA; confers resistance to spectinomycin and streptomycin
   1742..2330    +  rep_origin     ori: high-copy-number ColE1/pMB1/pBR322/pUC origin of replication
   2513..2605    +  CDS            lacI (fragment): lac repressor; lacI; The lac repressor binds to the lac operator to inhibit transcription in E. coli. This inhibition can be relieved by adding lactose or isopropyl-β-D-thiogalactopyranoside (IPTG).
   2660..2687    -  terminator     rrnB T2 terminator: transcription terminator T2 from the E. coli rrnB gene
   2819..2862    +  terminator     rrnB T1 terminator: Escherichia coli rrnB; transcription terminator T1 from the E. coli rrnB gene
>Addgene plasmid #48572 | pFUSB4_TATA | depositor full sequence | sequence record 70272 | Full Sequence
ATGTTTTCCCAGTCACGACGTTGTAAAACGACGGCCAGTCTTAAGCGTCTCATGGCCTGACCCCGGACCA
AGTGGTGGCCTATCGCCAGCAACGGTGGCGGCAAGCAAGCGCTCGAAACGGTGCAGCGGCTGTTGCCGGT
GCTGTGCCAGGACCATGGCCTGACCCCGGACCAAGTGGTGGCTATCGCCAGCAACATTGGCGGCAAGCAA
GCGCTCGAAACGGTGCAGCGGCTGTTGCCGGTGCTGTGCCAGGACCATGGCCTGACCCCGGACCAAGTGG
TGGCTATCGCCAGCAACGGTGGCGGCAAGCAAGCGCTCGAAACGGTGCAGCGGCTGTTGCCGGTGCTGTG
CCAGGACCATGGCCTGACCCCGGACCAAGTGGTGGCTATCGCCAGCAACATTGGCGGCAAGCAAGCGCTC
GAAACGGTGCAGCGGCTGTTGCCGGTGCTGTGCCAGGACCATGGCCTGACCCCGGACCAAGTGGTGGCTA
TCGAGACGTCTAGACCAGCCAGGACAGAAATGCCTCGACTTCGCTGCTACCCAAGGTTGCCGGGTGACGC
ACACCGTGGAAACGGATGAAGGCACGAACCCAGTGGACATAAGCCTGTTCGGTTCGTAAGCTGTAATGCA
AGTAGCGTATGCGCTCACGCAACTGGTCCAGAACCTTGACCGAACGCAGCGGTGGTAACGGCGCAGTGGC
GGTTTTCATGGCTTGTTATGACTGTTTTTTTGGGGTACAGTCTATGCCTCGGGCATCCAAGCAGCAAGCG
CGTTACGCCGTGGGTCGATGTTTGATGTTATGGAGCAGCAACGATGTTACGCAGCAGGGCAGTCGCCCTA
AAACAAAGTTAAACATTATGAGGGAAGCGGTGATCGCCGAAGTATCGACTCAACTATCAGAGGTAGTTGG
CGTCATCGAGCGCCATCTCGAACCGACGTTGCTGGCCGTACATTTGTACGGCTCCGCAGTGGATGGCGGC
CTGAAGCCACACAGTGATATTGATTTGCTGGTTACGGTGACCGTAAGGCTTGATGAAACAACGCGGCGAG
CTTTGATCAACGACCTTTTGGAAACTTCGGCTTCCCCTGGAGAGAGCGAGATTCTCCGCGCTGTAGAAGT
CACCATTGTTGTGCACGACGACATCATTCCGTGGCGTTATCCAGCTAAGCGCGAACTGCAATTTGGAGAA
TGGCAGCGCAATGACATTCTTGCAGGTATCTTCGAGCCAGCCACGATCGACATTGATCTGGCTATCTTGC
TGACAAAAGCAAGAGAACATAGCGTTGCCTTGGTAGGTCCAGCGGCGGAGGAACTCTTTGATCCGGTTCC
TGAACAGGATCTATTTGAGGCGCTAAATGAAACCTTAACGCTATGGAACTCGCCGCCCGACTGGGCTGGC
GATGAGCGAAATGTAGTGCTTACGTTGTCCCGCATTTGGTACAGCGCAGTAACCGGCAAAATCGCGCCGA
AGGATGTCGCTGCCGACTGGGCAATGGAGCGCCTGCCGGCCCAGTATCAGCCCGTCATACTTGAAGCTAG
ACAGGCTTATCTTGGACAAGAAGAAGATCGCTTGGCCTCGCGCGCAGATCAGTTGGAAGAATTTGTCCAC
TACGTGAAAGGCGAGATCACCAAGGTAGTCGGCAAATAACCCTCGAGCCACCCATGACCAAAATCCCTTA
ACGTGAGTTACGCGTCGTTCCACTGAGCGTCAGACCCCGTAGAAAAGATCAAAGGATCTTCTTGAGATCC
TTTTTTTCTGCGCGTAATCTGCTGCTTGCAAACAAAAAAACCACCGCTACCAGCGGTGGTTTGTTTGCCG
GATCAAGAGCTACCAACTCTTTTTCCGAAGGTAACTGGCTTCAGCAGAGCGCAGATACCAAATACTGTCC
TTCTAGTGTAGCCGTAGTTAGGCCACCACTTCAAGAACTCTGTAGCACCGCCTACATACCTCGCTCTGCT
AATCCTGTTACCAGTGGCTGCTGCCAGTGGCGATAAGTCGTGTCTTACCGGGTTGGACTCAAGACGATAG
TTACCGGATAAGGCGCAGCGGTCGGGCTGAACGGGGGGTTCGTGCACACAGCCCAGCTTGGAGCGAACGA
CCTACACCGAACTGAGATACCTACAGCGTGAGCATTGAGAAAGCGCCACGCTTCCCGAAGGGAGAAAGGC
GGACAGGTATCCGGTAAGCGGCAGGGTCGGAACAGGAGAGCGCACGAGGGAGCTTCCAGGGGGAAACGCC
TGGTATCTTTATAGTCCTGTCGGGTTTCGCCACCTCTGACTTGAGCGTCGATTTTTGTGATGCTCGTCAG
GGGGGCGGAGCCTATGGAAAAACGCCAGCAACGCGGCCTTTTTACGGTTCCTGGCCTTTTGCTGGCCTTT
TGCTCACATGTTCTTTCCTGCGTTATCCCCTGATTCTGTGGATAACCGTATTACCGCCTTTGAGTGAGCT
GATACCGCTCGCCGCAGCCGAACGACCGAGCGCAGCGAGTCAGTGAGCGAGGAAGCGGAAGAGCGCCCAA
TACGCAAACCGCCTCTCCCCGCGCGTTGGCCGATTCATTAATGCAGCTGGCACGACAGGTTTCCCGACTG
GAAAGCGGGCAGTGAGCGCAACGCAATTAATACGCGTACCGCTAGCCAGGAAGAGTTTGTAGAAACGCAA
AAAGGCCATCCGTCAGGATGGCCTTCTGCTTAGTTTGATGCCTGGCAGTTTATGGCGGGCGTCCTGCCCG
CCACCCTCCGGGCCGTTGCTTCACAACGTTCAAATCCGCTCCCGGCGGATTTGTCCTACTCAGGAGAGCG
TTCACCGACAAACAACAGATAAAACGAAAGGCCCAGTCTTCCGACTGAGCCTTTCGTTTTATTTGATGCC
TGGCAGTTCCCTACTCTCGCGTTAACGCTAGCATGG
