>Addgene plasmid #48572 | pFUSB4_TATA | addgene partial sequence | sequence record 71376 | pCR8_F1 5'-ttgatgcctggcagttccct-3'
CACGACGTTGTAAAACGACGGCCAGTCTTAAGCGTCTCATGGCCTGACCCCGGACCAAGTGGTGGCTATC
GCCAGCAACGGTGGCGGCAAGCAAGCGCTCGAAACGGTGCAGCGGCTGTTGCCGGTGCTGTGCCAGGACC
ATGGCCTGACCCCGGACCAAGTGGTGGCTATCGCCAGCAACATTGGCGGCAAGCAAGCGCTCGAAACGGT
GCAGCGGCTGTTGCCGGTGCTGTGCCAGGACCATGGCCTGACCCCGGACCAAGTGGTGGCTATCGCCAGC
AACGGTGGCGGCAAGCAAGCGCTCGAAACGGTGCAGCGGCTGTTGCCGGTGCTGTGCCAGGACCATGGCC
TGACCCCGGACCAAGTGGTGGCTATCGCCAGCAACATTGGCGGCAAGCAAGCGCTCGAAACGGTGCAGCG
GCTGTTGCCGGTGCTGTGCCAGGACCATGGCCTGACCCCGGACCAAGTGGTGGCTATCGAGACGTCTAGA
CCAGCCAGGACAGAAATGCCTCGACTTCGCTGCTACCCAAGGTTGCCGGGTGACGCACACCGTGGAAACG
GATGAAGGCACGAACCCAGTGGACATAAGCCTGTTCGGTTCGTAAGCTGTAATGCAAGTAGCGTATGCGC
TCACGCAACTGGTCCAGAACCTTGACCGAACGCAGCGGTGGTAACGGCGCAGTGGCGGTTTTCATGGCTT
GTTATGACTGTTTTTTTGGGGTACAGTCTATGCCTCGGGCATCCAAGCAGCAAGCGCGTTACGCCGTGGG
TCGATGTTTGATGTTATGGAGCAGCAACGATGTTACGCAGCAGGGCAGTCGCCCTAAAACAAAGTTAAAC
ATTATGAGGGAAGCGGTGATCGCCGAA
